>Addgene plasmid #228142 | pMXs-IP-PEX3-EGFP | addgene full sequence | sequence record 461563 | Addgene NGS Result
CCCGAAAAGTGCCACCTGCATAATGAAAGACCCCACCTGTAGGTTTGGCAAGCTAGCTTAAGTAACGCCA
TTTTGCAAGGCATGGAAAAATACATAACTGAGAATAGAAAAGTTCAGATCAAGGTCAGGAACAGATGGAA
CAGCTGAATATGGGCCAAACAGGATATCTGTGGTAAGCAGTTCCTGCCCCGGCTCAGGGCCAAGAACAGA
TGGAACAGCTGAATATGGGCCAAACAGGATATCTGTGGTAAGCAGTTCCTGCCCCGGCTCAGGGCCAAGA
ACAGATGGTCCCCAGATGCGGTCCAGCCCTCAGCAGTTTCTAGAGAACCATCAGATGTTTCCAGGGTGCC
CCAAGGACCTGAAATGACCCTGTGCCTTATTTGAACTAACCAATCAGTTCGCTTCTCGCTTCTGTTCGCG
CGCTTCTGCTCCCCGAGCTCAATAAAAGAGCCCACAACCCCTCACTCGGCGCGCCAGTCCTCCGATTGAC
TGAGTCGCCCGGGTACCCGTGTATCCAATAAACCCTCTTGCAGTTGCATCCGACTTGTGGTCTCGCTGTT
CCTTGGGAGGGTCTCCTCTGAGTGATTGACTACCCGTCAGCGGGGGTCTTTCATTTGGGGGCTCGTCCGG
GATCGGGAGACCCCTGCCCAGGGACCACCGACCCACCACCGGGAGGTAAGCTGGCCAGCAACTTATCTGT
GTCTGTCCGATTGTCTAGTGTCTATGACTGATTTTATGCGCCTGCGTCGGTACTAGTTAGCTAACTAGCT
CTGTATCTGGCGGACCCGTGGTGGAACTGACGAGTTCGGAACACCCGGCCGCAACCCTGGGAGACGTCCC
AGGGACTTCGGGGGCCGTTTTTGTGGCCCGACCTGAGTCCAAAAATCCCGATCGTTTTGGACTCTTTGGT
GCACCCCCCTAATAGGAGGGATATGTGGTTCTGGTAGGAGACGAGAACCTAAAACAGTTCCCGCCTCCGT
CTGAATTTTTGCTTTCGGTTTGGGACCGAAGCCGCGCCGCGCGTCTTGTCTGCTGCAGCATCGTTCTGTG
TTGTCTCTGTCTGACTGTGTTTCTGTATTTGTCTGAAAATTAGGGCCAGACTGTTACCACTCCCTTAAGT
TTGACCTTAGGTCACTGGAAAGATGTCGAGCGGATCGCTCACAACCAGTCGGTAGATGTCAAGAAGAGAC
GTTGGGTTACCTTCTGCTCTGCAGAATGGCCAACCTTTAACGTCGGATGGCCGCGAGACGGCACCTTTAA
CCGAGACCTCATCACCCAGGTTAAGATCAAGGTCTTTTCACCTGGCCCGCATGGACACCCAGACCAGGTC
CCCTACATCGTGACCTGGGAAGCCTTGGCTTTTGACCCCCCTCCCTGGGTCAAGCCCTTTGTACACCCTA
AGCCTCCGCCTCCTCTTCCTCCATCCGCCCCGTCTCTCCCCCTTGAACCTCCTCGTTCGACCCCGCCTCG
ATCCTCCCTTTATCCAGCCCTCACTCCTTCTCTAGGCGCCCCCATATGGCCATATGAGATCTTATATGGG
GCACCCCCGCCCCTTGTAAACTTCCCTGACCCTGACATGACAAGAGTTACTAACAGCCCCTCTCTCCAAG
CTCACTTACAGGCTCTCTACTTAGTCCAGCACGAAGTCTGGAGACCTCTGGCGGCAGCCTACCAAGAACA
ACTGGACCGACCGGTGGTACCTCACCCTTACCGAGTCGGCGACACAGTGTGGGTCCGCCGACACCAGACT
AAGAACCTAGAACCTCGCTGGAAAGGACCTTACACAGTCCTGCTGACCACCCCCACCGCCCTCAAAGTAG
ACGGCATCGCAGCTTGGATACACGCCGCCCACGTGAAGGCTGCCGACCCCGGGGGTGGACCATCCTCTAG
ACTGCCGGATCTAGCTAGTTAATTAAGGATCTGCCATGCTGAGGTCTGTATGGAATTTTCTGAAACGCCA
CAAAAAGAAATGCATCTTCCTGGGCACGGTCCTTGGAGGAGTATATATTCTGGGGAAATATGGACAGAAG
AAAATCAGAGAAATACAGGAAAGGGAGGCTGCAGAATACATTGCCCAAGCACGACGACAATATCATTTTG
AAAGTAACCAGAGGACTTGCAATATGACAGTGCTGTCCATGCTTCCAACACTGAGAGAGGCCTTAATGCA
GCAACTGAATTCCGAGAGCCTCACAGCTCTGCTAAAAAACAGGCCTTCAAACAAGCTAGAAATATGGGAG
GATCTGAAGATAATAAGTTTCACAAGAAGTACTGTGGCTGTATACAGTACCTGTATGCTGGTTGTTCTTT
TGCGGGTCCAGTTAAACATAATTGGTGGATATATTTACCTGGATAATGCAGCAGTTGGCAAAAATGGCAC
TACAATTCTTGCTCCCCCAGATGTCCAACAGCAGTATTTATCAAGTATTCAGCACCTACTTGGAGATGGC
CTGACAGAATTGATCACTGTCATTAAACAAGCTGTGCAGAAGGTTTTAGGAAGTGTTTCTCTTAAACATT
CTTTGTCCCTTTTGGACTTGGAGCAAAAACTAAAAGAAATCAGAAATCTCGTTGAGCAGCATAAGTCTTC
TTCTTGGATTAATAAAGATGGATCCAAACCTTTATTATGCCATTATATGATGCCAGATGAAGAAACTCCA
TTAGCAGTGCAGGCCTGTGGACTTTCTCCTCGAGACATTACCACTATTAAACTTCTCAATGAAACTAGAG
ACATGTTGGAAAGCCCAGATTTTAGTACAGTTTTGAATACCTGTTTAAACCGAGGTTTTAGTAGACTTCT
AGACAATATGGCTGAGTTCTTTCGACCTACTGAACAGGACCTGCAACATGGTAACTCTATGAATAGTCTT
TCCAGTGTCAGCCTGCCTTTAGCTAAGATAATTCCAATAGTAAACGGACAGATCCATTCAGTTTGCAGTG
AAACACCTAGTCATTTTGTTCAGGATCTGTTGACAATGGAGCAAGTGAAAGACTTTGCTGCTAATGTGTA
TGAAGCTTTTAGTACCCCTCAGCAACTGGAGAAAAGATCCGGAGGATCAGGAGGGAATTCAGGCGGCCGC
ATGGTGAGCAAGGGCGAGGAGCTGTTCACCGGGGTGGTGCCCATCCTGGTCGAGCTGGACGGCGACGTAA
ACGGCCACAAGTTCAGCGTGTCCGGCGAGGGCGAGGGCGATGCCACCTACGGCAAGCTGACCCTGAAGTT
CATCTGCACCACCGGCAAGCTGCCCGTGCCCTGGCCCACCCTCGTGACCACCCTGACCTACGGCGTGCAG
TGCTTCAGCCGCTACCCCGACCACATGAAGCAGCACGACTTCTTCAAGTCCGCCATGCCCGAAGGCTACG
TCCAGGAGCGCACCATCTTCTTCAAGGACGACGGCAACTACAAGACCCGCGCCGAGGTGAAGTTCGAGGG
CGACACCCTGGTGAACCGCATCGAGCTGAAGGGCATCGACTTCAAGGAGGACGGCAACATCCTGGGGCAC
AAGCTGGAGTACAACTACAACAGCCACAACGTCTATATCATGGCCGACAAGCAGAAGAACGGCATCAAGG
TGAACTTCAAGATCCGCCACAACATCGAGGACGGCAGCGTGCAGCTCGCCGACCACTACCAGCAGAACAC
CCCCATCGGCGACGGCCCCGTGCTGCTGCCCGACAACCACTACCTGAGCACCCAGTCCGCCCTGAGCAAA
GACCCCAACGAGAAGCGCGATCACATGGTCCTGCTGGAGTTCGTGACCGCCGCCGGGATCACTCTCGGCA
TGGACGAGCTGTACAAGTAAGCGGCCGCATGGTGAGCAAGGGCGAGGAGCTGTTCACCGGGGTGGTGCCC
ATCCTGGTCGAGCTGGACGGCGACGTAAACGGCCACAAGTTCAGCGTGTCCGGCGAGGGCGAGGGCGATG
CCACCTACGGCAAGCTGACCCTGAAGTTCATCTGCACCACCGGCAAGCTGCCCGTGCCCTGGCCCACCCT
CGTGACCACCCTGACCTACGGCGTGCAGTGCTTCAGCCGCTACCCCGACCACATGAAGCAGCACGACTTC
TTCAAGTCCGCCATGCCCGAAGGCTACGTCCAGGAGCGCACCATCTTCTTCAAGGACGACGGCAACTACA
AGACCCGCGCCGAGGTGAAGTTCGAGGGCGACACCCTGGTGAACCGCATCGAGCTGAAGGGCATCGACTT
CAAGGAGGACGGCAACATCCTGGGGCACAAGCTGGAGTACAACTACAACAGCCACAACGTCTATATCATG
GCCGACAAGCAGAAGAACGGCATCAAGGTGAACTTCAAGATCCGCCACAACATCGAGGACGGCAGCGTGC
AGCTCGCCGACCACTACCAGCAGAACACCCCCATCGGCGACGGCCCCGTGCTGCTGCCCGACAACCACTA
CCTGAGCACCCAGTCCGCCCTGAGCAAAGACCCCAACGAGAAGCGCGATCACATGGTCCTGCTGGAGTTC
GTGACCGCCGCCGGGATCACTCTCGGCATGGACGAGCTGTACAAGTAAGCGGCCGCTACGTAAATTCCGC
CCCCCCCCCCCCTCTCCCTCCCCCCCCCCTAACGTTACTGGCCGAAGCCGCTTGGAATAAGGCCGGTGTG
CGTTTGTCTATATGTTATTTTCCACCATATTGCCGTCTTTTGGCAATGTGAGGGCCCGGAAACCTGGCCC
TGTCTTCTTGACGAGCATTCCTAGGGGTCTTTCCCCTCTCGCCAAAGGAATGCAAGGTCTGTTGAATGTC
GTGAAGGAAGCAGTTCCTCTGGAAGCTTCTTGAAGACAAACAACGTCTGTAGCGACCCTTTGCAGGCAGC
GGAACCCCCCACCTGGCGACAGGTGCCTCTGCGGCCAAAAGCCACGTGTATAAGATACACCTGCAAAGGC
GGCACAACCCCAGTGCCACGTTGTGAGTTGGATAGTTGTGGAAAGAGTCAAATGGCTCTCCTCAAGCGTA
TTCAACAAGGGGCTGAAGGATGCCCAGAAGGTACCCCATTGTATGGGATCTGATCTGGGGCCTCGGTGCA
CATGCTTTACATGTGTTTAGTCGAGGTTAAAAAAACGTCTAGGCCCCCCGAACCACGGGGACGTGGTTTT
CCTTTGAAAAACACGATGATAATATGGCCACAACCATGGTTACCGAGTACAAGCCCACGGTGCGCCTCGC
CACCCGCGACGACGTCCCCAGGGCCGTACGCACCCTCGCCGCCGCGTTCGCCGACTACCCCGCCACGCGC
CACACCGTCGATCCGGACCGCCACATCGAGCGGGTCACCGAGCTGCAAGAACTCTTCCTCACGCGCGTCG
GGCTCGACATCGGCAAGGTGTGGGTCGCGGACGACGGCGCCGCGGTGGCGGTCTGGACCACGCCGGAGAG
CGTCGAAGCGGGGGCGGTGTTCGCCGAGATCGGCCCGCGCATGGCCGAGTTGAGCGGTTCCCGGCTGGCC
GCGCAGCAACAGATGGAAGGCCTCCTGGCGCCGCACCGGCCCAAGGAGCCCGCGTGGTTCCTGGCCACCG
TCGGCGTCTCGCCCGACCACCAGGGCAAGGGTCTGGGCAGCGCCGTCGTGCTCCCCGGAGTGGAGGCGGC
CGAGCGCGCCGGGGTGCCCGCCTTCCTGGAGACCTCCGCGCCCCGCAACCTCCCCTTCTACGAGCGGCTC
GGCTTCACCGTCACCGCCGACGTCGAGGTGCCCGAAGGACCGCGCACCTGGTGCATGACCCGCAAGCCCG
GTGCCTGAGTCGACGATAAAATAAAAGATTTTATTTAGTCTCCAGAAAAAGGGGGGAATGAAAGACCCCA
CCTGTAGGTTTGGCAAGCTAGCTTAAGTAACGCCATTTTGCAAGGCATGGAAAAATACATAACTGAGAAT
AGAGAAGTTCAGATCAAGGTCAGGAACAGATGGAACAGCTGAATATGGGCCAAACAGGATATCTGTGGTA
AGCAGTTCCTGCCCCGGCTCAGGGCCAAGAACAGATGGAACAGCTGAATATGGGCCAAACAGGATATCTG
TGGTAAGCAGTTCCTGCCCCGGCTCAGGGCCAAGAACAGATGGTCCCCAGATGCGGTCCAGCCCTCAGCA
GTTTCTAGAGAACCATCAGATGTTTCCAGGGTGCCCCAAGGACCTGAAATGACCCTGTGCCTTATTTGAA
CTAACCAATCAGTTCGCTTCTCGCTTCTGTTCGCGCGCTTCTGCTCCCCGAGCTCAATAAAAGAGCCCAC
AACCCCTCACTCGGGGCGCCAGTCCTCCGATTGACTGAGTCGCCCGGGTACCCGTGTATCCAATAAACCC
TCTTGCAGTTGCATCCGACTTGTGGTCTCGCTGTTCCTTGGGAGGGTCTCCTCTGAGTGATTGACTACCC
GTCAGCGGGGGTCTTTCACATGCAGCATGTATCAAAATTAATTTGGTTTTTTTTCTTAAGTATTTACATT
AAATGGCCATAGTTGCATTAATGAATCGGCCAACGCGCGGGGAGAGGCGGTTTGCGTATTGGGCGCTCTT
CCGCTTCCTCGCTCACTGACTCGCTGCGCTCGGTCGTTCGGCTGCGGCGAGCGGTATCAGCTCACTCAAA
GGCGGTAATACGGTTATCCACAGAATCAGGGGATAACGCAGGAAAGAACATGTGAGCAAAAGGCCAGCAA
AAGGCCAGGAACCGTAAAAAGGCCGCGTTGCTGGCGTTTTTCCATAGGCTCCGCCCCCCTGACGAGCATC
ACAAAAATCGACGCTCAAGTCAGAGGTGGCGAAACCCGACAGGACTATAAAGATACCAGGCGTTTCCCCC
TGGAAGCTCCCTCGTGCGCTCTCCTGTTCCGACCCTGCCGCTTACCGGATACCTGTCCGCCTTTCTCCCT
TCGGGAAGCGTGGCGCTTTCTCATAGCTCACGCTGTAGGTATCTCAGTTCGGTGTAGGTCGTTCGCTCCA
AGCTGGGCTGTGTGCACGAACCCCCCGTTCAGCCCGACCGCTGCGCCTTATCCGGTAACTATCGTCTTGA
GTCCAACCCGGTAAGACACGACTTATCGCCACTGGCAGCAGCCACTGGTAACAGGATTAGCAGAGCGAGG
TATGTAGGCGGTGCTACAGAGTTCTTGAAGTGGTGGCCTAACTACGGCTACACTAGAAGAACAGTATTTG
GTATCTGCGCTCTGCTGAAGCCAGTTACCTTCGGAAAAAGAGTTGGTAGCTCTTGATCCGGCAAACAAAC
CACCGCTGGTAGCGGTGGTTTTTTTGTTTGCAAGCAGCAGATTACGCGCAGAAAAAAAGGATCTCAAGAA
GATCCTTTGATCTTTTCTACGGGGTCTGACGCTCAGTGGAACGAAAACTCACGTTAAGGGATTTTGGTCA
TGAGATTATCAAAAAGGATCTTCACCTAGATCCTTTTGCGGCCGGCCGCAAATCAATCTAAAGTATATAT
GAGTAAACTTGGTCTGACAGTTACCAATGCTTAATCAGTGAGGCACCTATCTCAGCGATCTGTCTATTTC
GTTCATCCATAGTTGCCTGACTCCCCGTCGTGTAGATAACTACGATACGGGAGGGCTTACCATCTGGCCC
CAGTGCTGCAATGATACCGCGAGACCCACGCTCACCGGCTCCAGATTTATCAGCAATAAACCAGCCAGCC
GGAAGGGCCGAGCGCAGAAGTGGTCCTGCAACTTTATCCGCCTCCATCCAGTCTATTAATTGTTGCCGGG
AAGCTAGAGTAAGTAGTTCGCCAGTTAATAGTTTGCGCAACGTTGTTGCCATTGCTACAGGCATCGTGGT
GTCACGCTCGTCGTTTGGTATGGCTTCATTCAGCTCCGGTTCCCAACGATCAAGGCGAGTTACATGATCC
CCCATGTTGTGCAAAAAAGCGGTTAGCTCCTTCGGTCCTCCGATCGTTGTCAGAAGTAAGTTGGCCGCAG
TGTTATCACTCATGGTTATGGCAGCACTGCATAATTCTCTTACTGTCATGCCATCCGTAAGATGCTTTTC
TGTGACTGGTGAGTACTCAACCAAGTCATTCTGAGAATAGTGTATGCGGCGACCGAGTTGCTCTTGCCCG
GCGTCAATACGGGATAATACCGCGCCACATAGCAGAACTTTAAAAGTGCTCATCATTGGAAAACGTTCTT
CGGGGCGAAAACTCTCAAGGATCTTACCGCTGTTGAGATCCAGTTCGATGTAACCCACTCGTGCACCCAA
CTGATCTTCAGCATCTTTTACTTTCACCAGCGTTTCTGGGTGAGCAAAAACAGGAAGGCAAAATGCCGCA
AAAAAGGGAATAAGGGCGACACGGAAATGTTGAATACTCATACTCTTCCTTTTTCAATATTATTGAAGCA
TTTATCAGGGTTATTGTCTCATGAGCGGATACATATTTGAATGTATTTAGAAAAATAAACAAATAGGGGT
TCCGCGCACATTTC
Features (pLannotate 1.2.2; 16 found; start..end, strand, type, name):
     22..615     +  LTR            LTR: long terminal repeat from Moloney murine leukemia virus
    678..877     +  misc_feature   MMLV Ψ: packaging signal of Moloney murine leukemia virus (MMLV)
    929..1017    +  misc_feature   MESV Ψ (fragment): packaging signal of murine embryonic stem cell virus
   1094..1510    +  CDS            gag (truncated): truncated Moloney murine leukemia virus (MMLV) gag gene lacking the start codon
   1520..1894    +  misc_feature   pol region: Moloney murine leukemia virus (MMLV) pol region containing the splice acceptor site
   1926..3044    +  CDS            PEX3: PEX3_HUMAN - Experimental evidence at protein level: Swiss-Prot protein existence level 1. Involved in peroxisome biosynthesis and integrity. Assembles membrane vesicles before the matrix proteins are translocated. As a docking factor for PEX19, is necessary for the import of peroxisomal membrane proteins in the peroxisomes. From Homo sapiens (Human).
   3081..3800    +  CDS            EGFP: the original enhanced GFP (Yang et al., 1996) mammalian codon-optimized
   3809..4528    +  CDS            EGFP: the original enhanced GFP (Yang et al., 1996) mammalian codon-optimized
   4670..5132    +  misc_feature   IRES: internal ribosome entry site (IRES) of the encephalomyocarditis virus (EMCV)
   5152..5748    +  CDS            PuroR (fragment): puromycin N-acetyltransferase; pac from Streptomyces; confers resistance to puromycin
   5797..5918    +  LTR            3' LTR (ΔU3) (fragment): self-inactivating 3' long terminal repeat (LTR) from Moloney murine leukemia virus
   5919..6388    +  LTR            LTR: long terminal repeat from Moloney murine leukemia virus
   6454..6506    -  CDS            lacI (fragment): lac repressor; lacI; The lac repressor binds to the lac operator to inhibit transcription in E. coli. This inhibition can be relieved by adding lactose or isopropyl-β-D-thiogalactopyranoside (IPTG).
   6689..7277    -  rep_origin     ori: high-copy-number ColE1/pMB1/pBR322/pUC origin of replication
   7441..8301    -  CDS            AmpR: β-lactamase; bla; confers resistance to ampicillin, carbenicillin, and related antibiotics
   8302..8406    -  promoter       AmpR promoter: bla
