[The description below was written by a language model from this plasmid's Addgene catalogue record and pLannotate feature annotations shown in this document.]
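Description:
pMXs-IP-PEX3-EGFP is a Moloney murine leukemia virus-based retroviral expression vector, built on the pMXs-IPU backbone, for stable expression of human PEX3 fused at its C terminus to EGFP in mammalian cells. In bacteria it is maintained through a high-copy ColE1/pUC-type origin and selected with ampicillin via the bla gene and its promoter.

The retroviral cassette is flanked by MMLV long terminal repeats. Downstream of the 5' LTR lie the MMLV packaging signal, a fragment of the MESV packaging signal, a truncated gag lacking its start codon and a pol region carrying a splice acceptor. Together these allow the genomic transcript to be packaged when viral proteins are supplied in trans by packaging cells. No separate internal promoter is annotated, so transcription is presumably driven from the 5' LTR. The PEX3 coding sequence is followed by EGFP, then an EMCV IRES and the puromycin N-acetyltransferase gene. The fusion protein and the selection marker are therefore translated from a single bicistronic transcript, and puromycin selection enriches for transduced, expressing cells.

PEX3 is a peroxisomal membrane protein that docks PEX19 for import of peroxisomal membrane proteins, so the fusion serves as a fluorescent peroxisome marker. This is consistent with the associated work on organelle landscape analysis.

The record contains one discrepancy. The sequenced plasmid is 8,414 nt and is annotated with two tandem EGFP coding sequences after PEX3, whereas the catalogue lists a total size of 7,665 bp and a single EGFP tag. The size difference is roughly that of one extra EGFP copy. The record does not explain it.
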