Addgene plasmid #228142: pMXs-IP-PEX3-EGFP
Purpose: Expresses PEX3-GFP in mammalian cells
Depositing lab: Noboru Mizushima. Depositing organization: The University of Tokyo. Publication: Organelle landscape analysis using a multiparametric particle-based method. Kurikawa Y, Koyama-Honda I, Tamura N, Koike S, Mizushima N. PLoS Biol. 2024 Sep 17;22(9):e3002777. doi: 10.1371/journal.pbio.3002777. eCollection 2024 Sep. PubMed 39288101.
Backbone
  Vector backbone: pMXs-IPU
  Backbone size w/o insert (bp): 5826
  Total vector size (bp): 7665
  Vector type: Mammalian Expression, Retroviral
  Selectable markers: Puromycin
Growth in bacteria
  Bacterial resistance: Ampicillin, 100 μg/mL
  Growth temperature: 37°C
  Growth strain: NEB Stable
  Copy number: Unknown
Gene/Insert
  Gene/Insert name: PEX3
  Species: H. sapiens (human)
  Insert size (bp): 1122
  GenBank ID: NM_003630
  Entrez Gene: PEX3 (a.k.a. PBD10A, PBD10B, TRG18)
  Tag / fusion protein: EGFP (C terminal on insert)
Terms and licenses: Academic/Nonprofit Terms; Industry Terms: Not Available to Industry
How to cite: pMXs-IP-PEX3-EGFP was a gift from Noboru Mizushima (Addgene plasmid # 228142 ; http://n2t.net/addgene:228142 ; RRID:Addgene_228142)
